Addgene plasmid #140617: pAID1.2-EF1a-NmScarlet-mAID
Purpose: Expression of OsTIR1 and mScarlet-mAID protein in mammalian cells under the control of EF1a promoter
Depositing lab: Tatsuo Fukagawa. Depositing organization: The University of Osaka. Publication: A super-sensitive auxin-inducible degron system with an engineered auxin-TIR1 pair. Nishimura K, Yamada R, Hagihara S, Iwasaki R, Uchida N, Kamura T, Takahashi K, Torii KU, Fukagawa T. Nucleic Acids Res. 2020 Oct 9;48(18):e108. doi: 10.1093/nar/gkaa748. PubMed 32941625.
Backbone
  Vector backbone: pBlueScript
  Backbone size w/o insert (bp): 3000
  Total vector size (bp): 7346
  Vector type: Mammalian Expression
  Selectable markers: Blasticidin
Growth in bacteria
  Bacterial resistance: Ampicillin, 100 μg/mL
  Growth temperature: 37°C
  Growth strain: DH5alpha
  Copy number: High Copy
Gene/Insert
  Gene/Insert name: OsTIR1
  Species: oriza sativa
  Insert size (bp): 1725
Resource information
  A portion of this plasmid was derived from a plasmid made by: mScalet sequence comes from pmScarlet-C1(addgene: #85042)
Terms and licenses: Academic/Nonprofit Terms; Industry Terms: Not Available to Industry
Depositor comments: Please visit https://www.biorxiv.org/content/10.1101/2020.01.20.912113v1 for bioRxiv preprint.
How to cite: pAID1.2-EF1a-NmScarlet-mAID was a gift from Tatsuo Fukagawa (Addgene plasmid # 140617 ; http://n2t.net/addgene:140617 ; RRID:Addgene_140617)
