[The description below was written by a language model from this plasmid's Addgene catalogue record and pLannotate feature annotations shown in this document.]
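Description:
pAID1.2-EF1a-NmScarlet-mAID is a mammalian expression plasmid, recorded as built on a pBlueScript backbone, that carries the components of an auxin-inducible degron (AID) system on a single transcript. It is propagated in E. coli through a high-copy ColE1/pUC-type origin and selected with ampicillin via β-lactamase. Selection in mammalian cells uses blasticidin.

The human EF-1α promoter drives a multi-part cassette that ends at an SV40 polyadenylation signal. First comes the rice (Oryza sativa) OsTIR1 coding sequence, the auxin-binding F-box protein that recruits degron-tagged substrates to the cellular ubiquitin ligase machinery. It is followed after a short gap by the bsr blasticidin S deaminase gene. The feature tables do not annotate what lies in this roughly 50 bp junction, so how the two reading frames are linked is not stated. An EMCV IRES then permits independent translation of a red fluorescent protein fused at its C-terminus to mini-AID, the minimal IAA17-derived degron from Arabidopsis. The annotation tool matches the fluorescent protein to mScarlet-I, whereas the record calls it mScarlet and traces it to an mScarlet plasmid. Upstream of the EF-1α promoter are a synthetic poly(A) signal and a transcriptional pause site, which typically limit read-through from the backbone.

The name suggests the mScarlet-mAID module is meant as an N-terminal tag for a protein of interest, but the record describes only expression of mScarlet-mAID itself. As supplied, the construct serves as a fluorescent reporter of auxin-triggered degradation in TIR1-expressing cells. The depositor sequence (7,346 bp) and the sequencing-derived record (7,572 nt) differ slightly; only the latter shows an annotated SV40 early promoter fragment and a longer IRES annotation.
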