Features (pLannotate 1.2.2; 14 found; start..end, strand, type, name):
     24..1748    +  CDS            TIR1B_ORYSJ: Experimental evidence at transcript level: Swiss-Prot protein existence level 2. From Oryza sativa subsp. japonica (Rice).
   1803..2222    +  CDS            bsr: BSR_BACCE - Experimental evidence at protein level: Swiss-Prot protein existence level 1. Catalyzes the deamination of the cytosine moiety of the antibiotics blasticidin S, cytomycin and acetylblasticidin S. From Bacillus cereus.
   2396..2858    +  misc_feature   IRES: internal ribosome entry site (IRES) of the encephalomyocarditis virus (EMCV)
   2884..3579    +  CDS            mScarlet-I: mScarlet-I is a basic (constitutively fluorescent) red fluorescent protein published in 2016, derived from synthetic construct. It is reported to be a rapidly-maturing monomer with moderate acid sensitivity.
   3580..3783    +  CDS            mini-AID: minimal degron from the auxin-responsive IAA17 protein of Arabidopsis thaliana (Kubota et al., 2013) acts as an auxin-inducible degron (AID) in the presence of TIR1
   3834..3955    +  polyA_signal   SV40 poly(A) signal: SV40 polyadenylation signal
   4109..4697    -  rep_origin     ori: high-copy-number ColE1/pMB1/pBR322/pUC origin of replication
   4867..4900    +  misc_feature   HA-L (fragment): left homology arm from intron 1 of the mouse Rosa26 gene (Soriano, 1999)
   4924..5784    -  CDS            AmpR: β-lactamase confers resistance to ampicillin, carbenicillin, and related antibiotics
   5785..5826    -  promoter       AmpR promoter (fragment): bla
   5889..5937    +  polyA_signal   poly(A) signal: synthetic polyadenylation signal
   5951..6042    +  misc_feature   pause site: RNA polymerase II transcriptional pause signal from the human α2 globin gene
   6065..6132    +  CDS            small t antigen (fragment): SV40 (simian virus 40) small t antigen
   6138..7319    +  promoter       EF-1α promoter: strong constitutive promoter for human elongation factor EF-1α
>Addgene plasmid #140617 | pAID1.2-EF1a-NmScarlet-mAID | depositor full sequence | sequence record 272984 | pAID1.2-EF1a-NmScarlet-mAID sequence 7346 bps
TCTTGTCCAGAGGCGCTGCCACCATGACATACTTTCCTGAAGAGGTCGTCGAACACATTTTTAGCTTCCT
GCCTGCACAGAGAGATAGAAACACAGTGAGCCTGGTCTGCAAAGTGTGGTACGAGATCGAACGCCTGAGC
CGGAGAGGAGTGTTCGTCGGCAACTGCTATGCTGTGAGAGCAGGCAGGGTCGCCGCTAGGTTTCCAAATG
TGCGCGCACTGACCGTCAAGGGGAAACCCCACTTCGCCGACTTTAACCTGGTGCCCCCTGATTGGGGAGG
ATACGCCGGCCCTTGGATCGAGGCAGCCGCTCGCGGCTGTCATGGACTGGAGGAACTGCGCATGAAGCGA
ATGGTGGTCTCTGACGAAAGTCTGGAGCTGCTGGCTCGGAGCTTCCCTAGGTTTCGCGCACTGGTGCTGA
TTTCTTGCGAAGGCTTCAGCACCGATGGACTGGCAGCCGTGGCCTCCCACTGTAAGCTGCTGCGGGAGCT
GGACCTCCAGGAGAATGAAGTGGAGGATAGAGGCCCCAGATGGCTGTCTTGCTTCCCAGACTCATGTACC
AGCCTGGTGTCCCTGAACTTTGCCTGCATCAAAGGCGAAGTGAATGCTGGGTCCCTGGAGCGGCTGGTCT
CAAGAAGCCCCAACCTGAGGTCTCTGCGGCTGAACCGGAGCGTGAGCGTGGACACTCTGGCTAAGATTCT
GCTGAGAACCCCTAACCTGGAGGATCTGGGAACCGGCAATCTGACAGACGATTTCCAGACAGAATCCTAC
TTTAAACTGACTTCTGCCCTGGAGAAGTGTAAAATGCTGAGGAGTCTGTCAGGATTCTGGGATGCTTCAC
CCGTGTGCCTGAGCTTTATCTACCCTCTGTGTGCACAGCTGACAGGCCTGAACCTGAGCTATGCACCAAC
CCTGGACGCCAGTGATCTGACAAAGATGATCTCACGCTGCGTGAAACTCCAGCGACTGTGGGTGCTGGAC
TGTATTTCCGATAAGGGGCTCCAGGTGGTCGCCAGCTCCTGCAAGGACCTCCAGGAGCTGAGAGTGTTCC
CATCTGATTTTTACGTGGCCGGATATAGTGCTGTCACTGAGGAAGGCCTGGTGGCAGTCTCACTGGGATG
CCCAAAGCTGAACAGCCTGCTGTATTTCTGTCATCAGATGACTAATGCTGCACTGGTGACCGTCGCCAAG
AACTGCCCTAATTTCACCCGATTTCGGCTGTGTATTCTGGAACCAGGCAAACCCGACGTGGTCACATCCC
AGCCACTGGATGAAGGGTTTGGAGCTATCGTGAGAGAGTGCAAGGGACTCCAGAGGCTGAGCATTTCCGG
CCTGCTGACAGACAAAGTGTTCATGTACATCGGCAAGTATGCTAAGCAGCTGGAGATGCTGAGCATTGCA
TTTGCCGGAGACTCCGATAAGGGCATGATGCACGTGATGAACGGGTGTAAGAATCTGCGAAAACTGGAAA
TCCGGGACAGCCCTTTCGGGGATGCCGCTCTGCTGGGAAACTTTGCCAGATACGAGACAATGAGGAGCCT
GTGGATGTCTAGTTGCAATGTGACTCTGAAGGGCTGTCAGGTCCTGGCTAGTAAAATGCCTATGCTGAAC
GTGGAAGTCATTAATGAGCGGGACGGGTCTAACGAAATGGAGGAAAATCATGGCGACCTGCCAAAGGTGG
AGAAACTGTATGTGTATCGGACCACCGCAGGGGCAAGAGATGATGCTCCCAACTTTGTGAAGATTCTGGA
GGGCCGCGGCAGCCTGCTGACCTGCGGCGACGTGGAGGAGAACCCCGGCCCCATGAAAACATTTAACATT
TCTCAACAAGATCTAGAATTAGTAGAAGTAGCGACAGAGAAGATTACAATGCTTTATGAGGATAATAAAC
ATCATGTGGGAGCGGCAATTCGTACGAAAACAGGAGAAATCATTTCGGCAGTACATATTGAAGCGTATAT
AGGACGAGTAACTGTTTGTGCAGAAGCCATTGCGATTGGTAGTGCAGTTTCGAATGGACAAAAGGATTTT
GACACGATTGTAGCTGTTAGACACCCTTATTCTGACGAAGTAGATAGAAGTATTCGAGTGGTAAGTCCTT
GTGGTATGTGTAGGGAGTTGATTTCAGACTATGCACCAGATTGTTTTGTGTTAATAGAAATGAATGGCAA
GTTAGTCAAAACTACGATTGAAGAACTCATTCCACTCAAATATACCCGAAATTAAGGATCTTTTTCCCTC
TGCCAAAAATTATGGGGACATCATGAAGCCCCTTGAGGGATCCGCCCCTCTCCCTCCCCCCCCCCTAACG
TTACTGGCCGAAGCCGCTTGGAATAAGGCCGGTGTGCGTTTGTCTATATGTTATTTTCCACCATATTGCC
GTCTTTTGGCAATGTGAGGGCCCGGAAACCTGGCCCTGTCTTCTTGACGAGCATTCCTAGGGGTCTTTCC
CCTCTCGCCAAAGGAATGCAAGGTCTGTTGAATGTCGTGAAGGAAGCAGTTCCTCTGGAAGCTTCTTGAA
GACAAACAACGTCTGTAGCGACCCTTTGCAGGCAGCGGAACCCCCCACCTGGCGACAGGTGCCTCTGCGG
CCAAAAGCCACGTGTATAAGATACACCTGCAAAGGCGGCACAACCCCAGTGCCACGTTGTGAGTTGGATA
GTTGTGGAAAGAGTCAAATGGCTCTCCTCAAGCGTATTCAACAAGGGGCTGAAGGATGCCCAGAAGGTAC
CCCATTGTATGGGATCTGATCTGGGGCCTCGGTGCACATGCTTTACATGTGTTTAGTCGAGGTTAAAAAA
ACGTCTAGGCCCCCCGAACCACGGGGACGTGGTTTTCCTTTGAAAAACACGATGATAATATGGCCACAAC
CATGTGCGATAACATGGTGAGCAAGGGCGAGGCAGTGATCAAGGAGTTCATGCGGTTCAAGGTGCACATG
GAGGGCTCCATGAACGGCCACGAGTTCGAGATCGAGGGCGAGGGCGAGGGCCGCCCCTACGAGGGCACCC
AGACCGCCAAGCTGAAGGTGACCAAGGGTGGCCCCCTGCCCTTCTCCTGGGACATCCTGTCCCCTCAGTT
CATGTACGGCTCCAGGGCCTTCATCAAGCACCCCGCCGACATCCCCGACTACTATAAGCAGTCCTTCCCC
GAGGGCTTCAAGTGGGAGCGCGTGATGAACTTCGAGGACGGCGGCGCCGTGACCGTGACCCAGGACACCT
CCCTGGAGGACGGCACCCTGATCTACAAGGTGAAGCTCCGCGGCACCAACTTCCCTCCTGACGGCCCCGT
AATGCAGAAGAAGACAATGGGCTGGGAAGCGTCCACCGAGCGGTTGTACCCCGAGGACGGCGTGCTGAAG
GGCGACATTAAGATGGCCCTGCGCCTGAAGGACGGCGGCCGCTACCTGGCGGACTTCAAGACCACCTACA
AGGCCAAGAAGCCCGTGCAGATGCCCGGCGCCTACAACGTCGACCGCAAGTTGGACATCACCTCCCACAA
CGAGGACTACACCGTGGTGGAACAGTACGAACGCTCCGAGGGCCGCCACTCCACCGGCGGCATGGACGAG
CTGTACAAGAAGGAGAAGAGTGCTTGTCCTAAAGATCCAGCCAAACCTCCGGCCAAGGCACAAGTTGTGG
GATGGCCACCGGTGAGATCATACCGGAAGAACGTGATGGTTTCCTGCCAAAAATCAAGCGGTGGCCCGGA
GGCGGCGGCGTTCGTGAAGGTATCAATGGACGGAGCACCGTACTTGAGGAAAATCGATTTGAGGATGTAT
AAAGGAGCTGGTGCAGGCGCTGGAGCGGGTGCCGATATCCAATTGTTGTTGTTAACTTGTTTATTGCAGC
TTATAATGGTTACAAATAAAGCAATAGCATCACAAATTTCACAAATAAAGCATTTTTTTCACTGCATTCT
AGTTGTGGTTTGTCCAAACTCATCAATGTATCTTAGCGCTCGGTCGTTCGGCTGCGGCGAGCGGTATCAG
CTCACTCAAAGGCGGTAATACGGTTATCCACAGAATCAGGGGATAACGCAGGAAAGAACATGTGAGCAAA
AGGCCAGCAAAAGGCCAGGAACCGTAAAAAGGCCGCGTTGCTGGCGTTTTTCCATAGGCTCCGCCCCCCT
GACGAGCATCACAAAAATCGACGCTCAAGTCAGAGGTGGCGAAACCCGACAGGACTATAAAGATACCAGG
CGTTTCCCCCTGGAAGCTCCCTCGTGCGCTCTCCTGTTCCGACCCTGCCGCTTACCGGATACCTGTCCGC
CTTTCTCCCTTCGGGAAGCGTGGCGCTTTCTCATAGCTCACGCTGTAGGTATCTCAGTTCGGTGTAGGTC
GTTCGCTCCAAGCTGGGCTGTGTGCACGAACCCCCCGTTCAGCCCGACCGCTGCGCCTTATCCGGTAACT
ATCGTCTTGAGTCCAACCCGGTAAGACACGACTTATCGCCACTGGCAGCAGCCACTGGTAACAGGATTAG
CAGAGCGAGGTATGTAGGCGGTGCTACAGAGTTCTTGAAGTGGTGGCCTAACTACGGCTACACTAGAAGA
ACAGTATTTGGTATCTGCGCTCTGCTGAAGCCAGTTACCTTCGGAAAAAGAGTTGGTAGCTCTTGATCCG
GCAAACAAACCACCGCTGGTAGCGGTGGTTTTTTTGTTTGCAAGCAGCAGATTACGCGCAGAAAAAAAGG
ATCTCAAGAAGATCCTTTGATCTTTTCTACGGGGTCTGACGCTCAGTGGAACGAAAACTCACGTTAAGGG
ATTTTGGTCATGAGATTATCAAAAAGGATCTTCACCTAGATCCTTTTAAATTAAAAATGAAGTTTTAAAT
CAATCTAAAGTATATATGAGTAAACTTGGTCTGACAGCCCCTGCGCAACGTGGCAGGAAGCGCGCGCTGG
CAAATGCTAAACCACTGCAGTGGTTACCAGTGCTTGATCAGTGAGGCACCGATCTCAGCGATCTGCCTAT
TTCGTTCGTCCATAGTGGCCTGACTCCCCGTCGTGTAGATCACTACGATTCGTGAGGGCTTACCATCAGG
CCCCAGCGCAGCAATGATGCCGCGAGAGCCGCGTTCACCGGCCCCCGATTTGTCAGCAATGAACCAGCCA
GCAGGGAGGGCCGAGCGAAGAAGTGGTCCTGCTACTTTGTCCGCCTCCATCCAGTCTATGAGCTGCTGTC
GTGATGCTAGAGTAAGAAGTTCGCCAGTGAGTAGTTTCCGAAGAGTTGTGGCCATTGCTACTGGCATCGT
GGTATCACGCTCGTCGTTCGGTATGGCTTCGTTCAACTCTGGTTCCCAGCGGTCAAGCCGGGTCACATGA
TCACCCATATTATGAAGAAATGCAGTCAGCTCCTTAGGGCCTCCGATCGTTGTCAGAAGTAAGTTGGCCG
CGGTGTTGTCGCTCATGGTAATGGCAGCACTACACAATTCTCTTACCGTCATGCCATCCGTAAGATGCTT
TTCCGTGACCGGCGAGTACTCAACCAAGTCGTTTTGTGAGTAGTGTATACGGCGACCAAGCTGCTCTTGC
CCGGCGTCTATACGGGACAACACCGCGCCACATAGCAGTACTTTGAAAGTGCTCATCATCGGGAATCGTT
CTTCGGGGCGGAAAGACTCAAGGATCTTGCCGCTATTGAGATCCAGTTCGATATAGCCCACTCTTGCACC
CAGTTGATCTTCAGCATCTTTTACTTTCACCAGCGTTTCGGGGTGTGCAAAAACAGGCAAGCAAAATGCC
GCAAAGAAGGGAATGAGTGCGACACGAAAATGTTGGATGCTCATACTCGTCCTTTTTCAATATTATTGAA
GCATTTATCAGGGTTACTAGTACGTCTCTCAAGGATAAGTAAGTAATATTAAGGTACGGGAGGTATTGGA
CAGGCCGCAATAAAATATCTTTATTTTCATTACATCTGTGTGTTGGTTTTTTGTGTGAATCGATAGTACT
AACATACGCTCTCCATCAAAACAAAACGAAACAAAACAAACTAGCAAAATAGGCTGTCCCCAGTGCAAGT
GCAGGTGCCAGAACATTTCTCTGGCCTAACTAAGCTTTGCAAAGATGGATAAAGTTTTAAACAGAGAGGA
ATCTTTGCAGCTAATGGACCTTCTAGGTCTTGAAAGGAGTGCGTGAGGCTCCGGTGCCCGTCAGTGGGCA
GAGCGCACATCGCCCACAGTCCCCGAGAAGTTGGGGGGAGGGGTCGGCAATTGAACCGGTGCCTAGAGAA
GGTGGCGCGGGGTAAACTGGGAAAGTGATGTCGTGTACTGGCTCCGCCTTTTTCCCGAGGGTGGGGGAGA
ACCGTATATAAGTGCAGTAGTCGCCGTGAACGTTCTTTTTCGCAACGGGTTTGCCGCCAGAACACAGGTA
AGTGCCGTGTGTGGTTCCCGCGGGCCTGGCCTCTTTACGGGTTATGGCCCTTGCGTGCCTTGAATTACTT
CCACGCCCCTGGCTGCAGTACGTGATTCTTGATCCCGAGCTTCGGGTTGGAAGTGGGTGGGAGAGTTCGA
GGCCTTGCGCTTAAGGAGCCCCTTCGCCTCGTGCTTGAGTTGAGGCCTGGCCTGGGCGCTGGGGCCGCCG
CGTGCGAATCTGGTGGCACCTTCGCGCCTGTCTCGCTGCTTTCGATAAGTCTCTAGCCATTTAAAATTTT
TGATGACCTGCTGCGACGCTTTTTTTCTGGCAAGATAGTCTTGTAAATGCGGGCCAAGATCTGCACACTG
GTATTTCGGTTTTTGGGGCCGCGGGCGGCGACGGGGCCCGTGCGTCCCAGCGCACATGTTCGGCGAGGCG
GGGCCTGCGAGCGCGGCCACCGAGAATCGGACGGGGGTAGTCTCAAGCTGGCCGGCCTGCTCTGGTGCCT
GGCCTCGCGCCGCCGTGTATCGCCCCGCCCTGGGCGGCAAGGCTGGCCCGGTCGGCACCAGTTGCGTGAG
CGGAAAGATGGCCGCTTCCCGGCCCTGCTGCAGGGAGCTCAAAATGGAGGACGCGGCGCTCGGGAGAGCG
GGCGGGTGAGTCACCCACACAAAGGAAAAGGGCCTTTCCGTCCTCAGCCGTCGCTTCATGTGACTCCACG
GAGTACCGGGCGCCGTCCAGGCACCTCGATTAGTTCTCGAGCTTTTGGAGTACGTCGTCTTTAGGTTGGG
GGGAGGGGTTTTATGCGATGGAGTTTCCCCACACTGAGTGGGTGGAGACTGAAGTTAGGCCAGCTTGGCA
CTTGATGTAATTCTCCTTGGAATTTGCCCTTTTTGAGTTTGGATCTTGGTTCATTCTCAAGCCTCAGACA
GTGGTTCAAAGTTTTTTTCTTCCATTTCAGGTGTCGTGAATTGCGGAAGGCCGTCAAGGCCACGTG
