Features (pLannotate 1.2.2; 15 found; start..end, strand, type, name):
      1..1179    +  promoter       EF-1α promoter: strong constitutive promoter for human elongation factor EF-1α
   1230..2954    +  CDS            TIR1B_ORYSJ: Experimental evidence at transcript level: Swiss-Prot protein existence level 2. From Oryza sativa subsp. japonica (Rice).
   3009..3428    +  CDS            bsr: BSR_BACCE - Experimental evidence at protein level: Swiss-Prot protein existence level 1. Catalyzes the deamination of the cytosine moiety of the antibiotics blasticidin S, cytomycin and acetylblasticidin S. From Bacillus cereus.
   3491..4077    +  misc_feature   IRES2: internal ribosome entry site (IRES) of the encephalomyocarditis virus (EMCV)
   4090..4785    +  CDS            mScarlet-I: mScarlet-I is a basic (constitutively fluorescent) red fluorescent protein published in 2016, derived from synthetic construct. It is reported to be a rapidly-maturing monomer with moderate acid sensitivity.
   4786..4989    +  CDS            mini-AID: minimal degron from the auxin-responsive IAA17 protein of Arabidopsis thaliana (Kubota et al., 2013) acts as an auxin-inducible degron (AID) in the presence of TIR1
   5040..5161    +  polyA_signal   SV40 poly(A) signal: SV40 polyadenylation signal
   5315..5903    -  rep_origin     ori: high-copy-number ColE1/pMB1/pBR322/pUC origin of replication
   6073..6106    +  misc_feature   HA-L (fragment): left homology arm from intron 1 of the mouse Rosa26 gene (Soriano, 1999)
   6130..6990    -  CDS            AmpR: β-lactamase confers resistance to ampicillin, carbenicillin, and related antibiotics
   6991..7032    -  promoter       AmpR promoter (fragment): bla
   7095..7143    +  polyA_signal   poly(A) signal: synthetic polyadenylation signal
   7157..7248    +  misc_feature   pause site: RNA polymerase II transcriptional pause signal from the human α2 globin gene
   7268..7478    +  promoter       SV40 promoter: SV40 early promoter
   7500..7566    +  CDS            small t antigen (fragment): SV40 (simian virus 40) small t antigen
>Addgene plasmid #140617 | pAID1.2-EF1a-NmScarlet-mAID | addgene full sequence | sequence record 298650 | Addgene NGS Result
GGCTCCGGTGCCCGTCAGTGGGCAGAGCGCACATCGCCCACAGTCCCCGAGAAGTTGGGGGGAGGGGTCG
GCAATTGAACCGGTGCCTAGAGAAGGTGGCGCGGGGTAAACTGGGAAAGTGATGTCGTGTACTGGCTCCG
CCTTTTTCCCGAGGGTGGGGGAGAACCGTATATAAGTGCAGTAGTCGCCGTGAACGTTCTTTTTCGCAAC
GGGTTTGCCGCCAGAACACAGGTAAGTGCCGTGTGTGGTTCCCGCGGGCCTGGCCTCTTTACGGGTTATG
GCCCTTGCGTGCCTTGAATTACTTCCACCTGGCTGCAGTACGTGATTCTTGATCCCGAGCTTCGGGTTGG
AAGTGGGTGGGAGAGTTCGAGGCCTTGCGCTTAAGGAGCCCCTTCGCCTCGTGCTTGAGTTGAGGCCTGG
CCTGGGCGCTGGGGCCGCCGCGTGCGAATCTGGTGGCACCTTCGCGCCTGTCTCGCTGCTTTCGATAAGT
CTCTAGCCATTTAAAATTTTTGATGACCTGCTGCGACGCTTTTTTTCTGGCAAGATAGTCTTGTAAATGC
GGGCCAAGATCTGCACACTGGTATTTCGGTTTTTGGGGCCGCGGGCGGCGACGGGGCCCGTGCGTCCCAG
CGCACATGTTCGGCGAGGCGGGGCCTGCGAGCGCGGCCACCGAGAATCGGACGGGGGTAGTCTCAAGCTG
GCCGGCCTGCTCTGGTGCCTGGCCTCGCGCCGCCGTGTATCGCCCCGCCCTGGGCGGCAAGGCTGGCCCG
GTCGGCACCAGTTGCGTGAGCGGAAAGATGGCCGCTTCCCGGCCCTGCTGCAGGGAGCTCAAAATGGAGG
ACGCGGCGCTCGGGAGAGCGGGCGGGTGAGTCACCCACACAAAGGAAAAGGGCCTTTCCGTCCTCAGCCG
TCGCTTCATGTGACTCCACGGAGTACCGGGCGCCGTCCAGGCACCTCGATTAGTTCTCGAGCTTTTGGAG
TACGTCGTCTTTAGGTTGGGGGGAGGGGTTTTATGCGATGGAGTTTCCCCACACTGAGTGGGTGGAGACT
GAAGTTAGGCCAGCTTGGCACTTGATGTAATTCTCCTTGGAATTTGCCCTTTTTGAGTTTGGATCTTGGT
TCATTCTCAAGCCTCAGACAGTGGTTCAAAGTTTTTTTCTTCCATTTCAGGTGTCGTGAATTGCGGAAGG
CCGTCAAGGCCACGTGTCTTGTCCAGAGGCGCTGCCACCATGACATACTTTCCTGAAGAGGTCGTCGAAC
ACATTTTTAGCTTCCTGCCTGCACAGAGAGATAGAAACACAGTGAGCCTGGTCTGCAAAGTGTGGTACGA
GATCGAACGCCTGAGCCGGAGAGGAGTGTTCGTCGGCAACTGCTATGCTGTGAGAGCAGGCAGGGTCGCC
GCTAGGTTTCCAAATGTGCGCGCACTGACCGTCAAGGGGAAACCCCACTTCGCCGACTTTAACCTGGTGC
CCCCTGATTGGGGAGGATACGCCGGCCCTTGGATCGAGGCAGCCGCTCGCGGCTGTCATGGACTGGAGGA
ACTGCGCATGAAGCGAATGGTGGTCTCTGACGAAAGTCTGGAGCTGCTGGCTCGGAGCTTCCCTAGGTTT
CGCGCACTGGTGCTGATTTCTTGCGAAGGCTTCAGCACCGATGGACTGGCAGCCGTGGCCTCCCACTGTA
AGCTGCTGCGGGAGCTGGACCTCCAGGAGAATGAAGTGGAGGATAGAGGCCCCAGATGGCTGTCTTGCTT
CCCAGACTCATGTACCAGCCTGGTGTCCCTGAACTTTGCCTGCATCAAAGGCGAAGTGAATGCTGGGTCC
CTGGAGCGGCTGGTCTCAAGAAGCCCCAACCTGAGGTCTCTGCGGCTGAACCGGAGCGTGAGCGTGGACA
CTCTGGCTAAGATTCTGCTGAGAACCCCTAACCTGGAGGATCTGGGAACCGGCAATCTGACAGACGATTT
CCAGACAGAATCCTACTTTAAACTGACTTCTGCCCTGGAGAAGTGTAAAATGCTGAGGAGTCTGTCAGGA
TTCTGGGATGCTTCACCCGTGTGCCTGAGCTTTATCTACCCTCTGTGTGCACAGCTGACAGGCCTGAACC
TGAGCTATGCACCAACCCTGGACGCCAGTGATCTGACAAAGATGATCTCACGCTGCGTGAAACTCCAGCG
ACTGTGGGTGCTGGACTGTATTTCCGATAAGGGGCTCCAGGTGGTCGCCAGCTCCTGCAAGGACCTCCAG
GAGCTGAGAGTGTTCCCATCTGATTTTTACGTGGCCGGATATAGTGCTGTCACTGAGGAAGGCCTGGTGG
CAGTCTCACTGGGATGCCCAAAGCTGAACAGCCTGCTGTATTTCTGTCATCAGATGACTAATGCTGCACT
GGTGACCGTCGCCAAGAACTGCCCTAATTTCACCCGATTTCGGCTGTGTATTCTGGAACCAGGCAAACCC
GACGTGGTCACATCCCAGCCACTGGATGAAGGGTTTGGAGCTATCGTGAGAGAGTGCAAGGGACTCCAGA
GGCTGAGCATTTCCGGCCTGCTGACAGACAAAGTGTTCATGTACATCGGCAAGTATGCTAAGCAGCTGGA
GATGCTGAGCATTGCATTTGCCGGAGACTCCGATAAGGGCATGATGCACGTGATGAACGGGTGTAAGAAT
CTGCGAAAACTGGAAATCCGGGACAGCCCTTTCGGGGATGCCGCTCTGCTGGGAAACTTTGCCAGATACG
AGACAATGAGGAGCCTGTGGATGTCTAGTTGCAATGTGACTCTGAAGGGCTGTCAGGTCCTGGCTAGTAA
AATGCCTATGCTGAACGTGGAAGTCATTAATGAGCGGGACGGGTCTAACGAAATGGAGGAAAATCATGGC
GACCTGCCAAAGGTGGAGAAACTGTATGTGTATCGGACCACCGCAGGGGCAAGAGATGATGCTCCCAACT
TTGTGAAGATTCTGGAGGGCCGCGGCAGCCTGCTGACCTGCGGCGACGTGGAGGAGAACCCCGGCCCCAT
GAAAACATTTAACATTTCTCAACAAGATCTAGAATTAGTAGAAGTAGCGACAGAGAAGATTACAATGCTT
TATGAGGATAATAAACATCATGTGGGAGCGGCAATTCGTACGAAAACAGGAGAAATCATTTCGGCAGTAC
ATATTGAAGCGTATATAGGACGAGTAACTGTTTGTGCAGAAGCCATTGCGATTGGTAGTGCAGTTTCGAA
TGGACAAAAGGATTTTGACACGATTGTAGCTGTTAGACACCCTTATTCTGACGAAGTAGATAGAAGTATT
CGAGTGGTAAGTCCTTGTGGTATGTGTAGGGAGTTGATTTCAGACTATGCACCAGATTGTTTTGTGTTAA
TAGAAATGAATGGCAAGTTAGTCAAAACTACGATTGAAGAACTCATTCCACTCAAATATACCCGAAATTA
AGGATCTTTTTCCCTCTGCCAAAAATTATGGGGACATCATGAAGCCCCTTGAGGGATCCGCCCCTCTCCC
TCCCCCCCCCCTAACGTTACTGGCCGAAGCCGCTTGGAATAAGGCCGGTGTGCGTTTGTCTATATGTTAT
TTTCCACCATATTGCCGTCTTTTGGCAATGTGAGGGCCCGGAAACCTGGCCCTGTCTTCTTGACGAGCAT
TCCTAGGGGTCTTTCCCCTCTCGCCAAAGGAATGCAAGGTCTGTTGAATGTCGTGAAGGAAGCAGTTCCT
CTGGAAGCTTCTTGAAGACAAACAACGTCTGTAGCGACCCTTTGCAGGCAGCGGAACCCCCCACCTGGCG
ACAGGTGCCTCTGCGGCCAAAAGCCACGTGTATAAGATACACCTGCAAAGGCGGCACAACCCCAGTGCCA
CGTTGTGAGTTGGATAGTTGTGGAAAGAGTCAAATGGCTCTCCTCAAGCGTATTCAACAAGGGGCTGAAG
GATGCCCAGAAGGTACCCCATTGTATGGGATCTGATCTGGGGCCTCGGTACACATGCTTTACATGTGTTT
AGTCGAGGTTAAAAAAACGTCTAGGCCCCCCGAACCACGGGGACGTGGTTTTCCTTTGAAAAACACGATG
ATAATATGGCCACAACCATGTGCGATAACATGGTGAGCAAGGGCGAGGCAGTGATCAAGGAGTTCATGCG
GTTCAAGGTGCACATGGAGGGCTCCATGAACGGCCACGAGTTCGAGATCGAGGGCGAGGGCGAGGGCCGC
CCCTACGAGGGCACCCAGACCGCCAAGCTGAAGGTGACCAAGGGTGGCCCCCTGCCCTTCTCCTGGGACA
TCCTGTCCCCTCAGTTCATGTACGGCTCCAGGGCCTTCATCAAGCACCCCGCCGACATCCCCGACTACTA
TAAGCAGTCCTTCCCCGAGGGCTTCAAGTGGGAGCGCGTGATGAACTTCGAGGACGGCGGCGCCGTGACC
GTGACCCAGGACACCTCCCTGGAGGACGGCACCCTGATCTACAAGGTGAAGCTCCGCGGCACCAACTTCC
CTCCTGACGGCCCCGTAATGCAGAAGAAGACAATGGGCTGGGAAGCGTCCACCGAGCGGTTGTACCCCGA
GGACGGCGTGCTGAAGGGCGACATTAAGATGGCCCTGCGCCTGAAGGACGGCGGCCGCTACCTGGCGGAC
TTCAAGACCACCTACAAGGCCAAGAAGCCCGTGCAGATGCCCGGCGCCTACAACGTCGACCGCAAGTTGG
ACATCACCTCCCACAACGAGGACTACACCGTGGTGGAACAGTACGAACGCTCCGAGGGCCGCCACTCCAC
CGGCGGCATGGACGAGCTGTACAAGAAGGAGAAGAGTGCTTGTCCTAAAGATCCAGCCAAACCTCCGGCC
AAGGCACAAGTTGTGGGATGGCCACCGGTGAGATCATACCGGAAGAACGTGATGGTTTCCTGCCAAAAAT
CAAGCGGTGGCCCGGAGGCGGCGGCGTTCGTGAAGGTATCAATGGACGGAGCACCGTACTTGAGGAAAAT
CGATTTGAGGATGTATAAAGGAGCTGGTGCAGGCGCTGGAGCGGGTGCCGATATCCAATTGTTGTTGTTA
ACTTGTTTATTGCAGCTTATAATGGTTACAAATAAAGCAATAGCATCACAAATTTCACAAATAAAGCATT
TTTTTCACTGCATTCTAGTTGTGGTTTGTCCAAACTCATCAATGTATCTTAGCGCTCGGTCGTTCGGCTG
CGGCGAGCGGTATCAGCTCACTCAAAGGCGGTAATACGGTTATCCACAGAATCAGGGGATAACGCAGGAA
AGAACATGTGAGCAAAAGGCCAGCAAAAGGCCAGGAACCGTAAAAAGGCCGCGTTGCTGGCGTTTTTCCA
TAGGCTCCGCCCCCCTGACGAGCATCACAAAAATCGACGCTCAAGTCAGAGGTGGCGAAACCCGACAGGA
CTATAAAGATACCAGGCGTTTCCCCCTGGAAGCTCCCTCGTGCGCTCTCCTGTTCCGACCCTGCCGCTTA
CCGGATACCTGTCCGCCTTTCTCCCTTCGGGAAGCGTGGCGCTTTCTCATAGCTCACGCTGTAGGTATCT
CAGTTCGGTGTAGGTCGTTCGCTCCAAGCTGGGCTGTGTGCACGAACCCCCCGTTCAGCCCGACCGCTGC
GCCTTATCCGGTAACTATCGTCTTGAGTCCAACCCGGTAAGACACGACTTATCGCCACTGGCAGCAGCCA
CTGGTAACAGGATTAGCAGAGCGAGGTATGTAGGCGGTGCTACAGAGTTCTTGAAGTGGTGGCCTAACTA
CGGCTACACTAGAAGAACAGTATTTGGTATCTGCGCTCTGCTGAAGCCAGTTACCTTCGGAAAAAGAGTT
GGTAGCTCTTGATCCGGCAAACAAACCACCGCTGGTAGCGGTGGTTTTTTTGTTTGCAAGCAGCAGATTA
CGCGCAGAAAAAAAGGATCTCAAGAAGATCCTTTGATCTTTTCTACGGGGTCTGACGCTCAGTGGAACGA
AAACTCACGTTAAGGGATTTTGGTCATGAGATTATCAAAAAGGATCTTCACCTAGATCCTTTTAAATTAA
AAATGAAGTTTTAAATCAATCTAAAGTATATATGAGTAAACTTGGTCTGACAGCCCCTGCGCAACGTGGC
AGGAAGCGCGCGCTGGCAAATGCTAAACCACTGCAGTGGTTACCAGTGCTTGATCAGTGAGGCACCGATC
TCAGCGATCTGCCTATTTCGTTCGTCCATAGTGGCCTGACTCCCCGTCGTGTAGATCACTACGATTCGTG
AGGGCTTACCATCAGGCCCCAGCGCAGCAATGATGCCGCGAGAGCCGCGTTCACCGGCCCCCGATTTGTC
AGCAATGAACCAGCCAGCAGGGAGGGCCGAGCGAAGAAGTGGTCCTGCTACTTTGTCCGCCTCCATCCAG
TCTATGAGCTGCTGTCGTGATGCTAGAGTAAGAAGTTCGCCAGTGAGTAGTTTCCGAAGAGTTGTGGCCA
TTGCTACTGGCATCGTGGTATCACGCTCGTCGTTCGGTATGGCTTCGTTCAACTCTGGTTCCCAGCGGTC
AAGCCGGGTCACATGATCACCCATATTATGAAGAAATGCAGTCAGCTCCTTAGGGCCTCCGATCGTTGTC
AGAAGTAAGTTGGCCGCGGTGTTGTCGCTCATGGTAATGGCAGCACTACACAATTCTCTTACCGTCATGC
CATCCGTAAGATGCTTTTCCGTGACCGGCGAGTACTCAACCAAGTCGTTTTGTGAGTAGTGTATACGGCG
ACCAAGCTGCTCTTGCCCGGCGTCTATACGGGACAACACCGCGCCACATAGCAGTACTTTGAAAGTGCTC
ATCATCGGGAATCGTTCTTCGGGGCGGAAAGACTCAAGGATCTTGCCGCTATTGAGATCCAGTTCGATAT
AGCCCACTCTTGCACCCAGTTGATCTTCAGCATCTTTTACTTTCACCAGCGTTTCGGGGTGTGCAAAAAC
AGGCAAGCAAAATGCCGCAAAGAAGGGAATGAGTGCGACACGAAAATGTTGGATGCTCATACTCGTCCTT
TTTCAATATTATTGAAGCATTTATCAGGGTTACTAGTACGTCTCTCAAGGATAAGTAAGTAATATTAAGG
TACGGGAGGTATTGGACAGGCCGCAATAAAATATCTTTATTTTCATTACATCTGTGTGTTGGTTTTTTGT
GTGAATCGATAGTACTAACATACGCTCTCCATCAAAACAAAACGAAACAAAACAAACTAGCAAAATAGGC
TGTCCCCAGTGCAAGTGCAGGTGCCAGAACATTTCTCTGGCCTAACCAGGCTCCCCAGCAGGCAGAAGTA
TGCAAAGCATGCATCTCAATTAGTCAGCAACCATAGTCCCGCCCCTAACTCCGCCCATCCCGCCCCTAAC
TCCGCCCAGTTCCGCCCATTCTCCGCCCCATGGCTGACTAATTTTTTTTATTTATGCAGAGGCCGAGGCC
GCCTCGGCCTCTGAGCTATTCCAGAAGTAGTGAGGAGGCTTTTTTGGAGGCCTAGGCTTTTGCAAAAAGC
TTTGCAAAGATGGATAAAGTTTTAAACAGAGAGGAATCTTTGCAGCTAATGGACCTTCTAGGTCTTGAAA
GGAGTGGGAATT
